Addgene plasmid #185966: pB6-Rosa26-cre_dre_reporter_1_2
Purpose: B6J Rosa26-cre dre reporter 1.2 allele targeting vector, low copy number
Depositing lab: Mario Capecchi. Depositing organization: University of Utah.
Backbone
  Vector backbone: Custom
  Backbone manufacturer: Hyung-song Nam, Capecchi laboratory
  Vector type: Mammalian Expression, Mouse Targeting, Cre/Lox ; Dre/Rox
  Selectable markers: Neomycin (select with G418)
Growth in bacteria
  Bacterial resistance: Ampicillin, 100 μg/mL
  Growth temperature: 30°C
  Growth strain: DH10B
  Copy number: Low Copy
Gene/Insert
  Gene/Insert name: sfGFP, tdTomato
  Species: Synthetic
Resource information
  A portion of this plasmid was derived from a plasmid made by: FNF is from plasmid #22687. CAG promoter is from pCAGGS obtained from BCCM/LMBP. sfGFP is from Sandia Biotech. WPRE is from Miguel Ramalho-Santos. bGH pA is from Neal Copeland. SV40 pA is from Clontech. EMCV IRES is from Peter Mombaerts. tdTomato is from Roger Tsien.
Terms and licenses: Academic/Nonprofit Terms; Industry Terms: Not Available to Industry
Depositor comments: cre → sfGFP expression. dre → tdTomato expression. Expression of sfGFP and tdTomato are independent of each other. "OR." Actual mouse was not generated. The EMCV IRES fragment from Dr. Peter Mombaerts is the same EMCV IRES used in the Id1-IRES-creERT2 knock-in mouse line (http://www.informatics.jax.org/allele/MGI:4366863)
How to cite: pB6-Rosa26-cre_dre_reporter_1_2 was a gift from Mario Capecchi (Addgene plasmid # 185966 ; http://n2t.net/addgene:185966 ; RRID:Addgene_185966)
