[The description below was written by a language model from this plasmid's Addgene catalogue record and pLannotate feature annotations shown in this document.]
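Description:
pB6-Rosa26-cre_dre_reporter_1_2 is a 19.5 kb mouse gene-targeting vector built on a custom low-copy backbone and designed to knock a dual Cre/Dre fluorescent reporter into the Rosa26 locus of C57BL/6J cells. It is propagated in E. coli through a p15A origin with ampicillin resistance. Left and right homology arms from Rosa26 intron 1 flank the payload. Outside the right arm sits a PGK-driven diphtheria toxin A cassette, which provides negative selection against random integrants. Positive selection comes from an FRT-flanked PGK/EM7-NeoR cassette with a bGH polyadenylation signal. This confers G418 resistance in mammalian cells and can later be removed with FLP recombinase.

The reporter is driven by the CAG promoter (CMV enhancer, chicken β-actin promoter and chimeric intron). Immediately downstream, superfolder GFP lies in the antisense orientation between paired loxP and lox5171 sites in a FLEX/DIO-type arrangement, so Cre should invert and lock the coding sequence into the sense orientation. It is followed by a WPRE, a bGH poly(A) and three tandem SV40 poly(A) signals, which together act as a transcriptional stop. Beyond this stop are an EMCV IRES, tdTomato, a second WPRE and a bGH poly(A).

According to the depositor, Dre activates tdTomato and Cre activates sfGFP independently of each other, giving "OR" logic. The rox sites needed for the Dre step are not annotated in the feature table, so their positions cannot be stated. They presumably flank the stop region, so that its excision would allow IRES-driven tdTomato translation. The depositor notes that no mouse line was actually generated from this vector.
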