Features (pLannotate 1.2.2; 53 found; start..end, strand, type, name):
      3..24      +  misc_feature   bom (fragment): basis of mobility region from pBR322
    123..178     -  rep_origin     RSF ori (fragment): Plasmids containing the RSF 1030 origin of replication can be propagated in E. coli cells that contain additional plasmids with compatible origins.
    266..811     -  rep_origin     p15A ori: Plasmids containing the medium-copy-number p15A origin of replication can be propagated in E. coli cells that contain a second plasmid with the ColE1 origin.
    976..1836    -  CDS            AmpR: β-lactamase; bla; confers resistance to ampicillin, carbenicillin, and related antibiotics
   1837..1941    -  promoter       AmpR promoter: bla
   2036..2071    +  CDS            rop (fragment): Rop protein, which maintains plasmids at low copy number; rop
   2173..2272    +  misc_feature   bom (fragment): basis of mobility region from pBR322
   2278..2432    -  CDS            lacZα (fragment): LacZα fragment of β-galactosidase; lacZ fragment
   2735..2783    -  polyA_signal   HSV TK poly(A) signal: herpes simplex virus thymidine kinase polyadenylation signal (Cole and Stacy, 1985)
   2825..2863    -  CDS            ΔTK (fragment): truncated herpes simplex virus thymidine kinase (Salomon et al., 1995) confers sensitivity to nucleoside analogs such as acyclovir or ganciclovir
   2864..2882    +  promoter       T3 promoter: promoter for bacteriophage T3 RNA polymerase
   2895..2915    -  misc_feature   MCS (fragment): pBluescript multiple cloning site
   2919..2940    -  promoter       SV40 promoter (fragment): SV40 enhancer and early promoter
   2944..3168    -  polyA_signal   bGH poly(A) signal: bovine growth hormone polyadenylation signal
   3242..3307    -  intron         small t intron: SV40 (simian virus 40) small t antigen intron
   3309..3381    -  CDS            small t antigen (fragment): SV40 (simian virus 40) small t antigen
   3384..3956    -  CDS            DTA: diphtheria toxin fragment A; Corynebacterium diphtheriae tox
   3983..4482    -  promoter       PGK promoter: mouse phosphoglycerate kinase 1 promoter
   4487..4507    -  promoter       HSV TK promoter (fragment): herpes simplex virus thymidine kinase promoter
   4713..9053    -  misc_feature   Rosa26 right arm: right homology arm from intron 1 of the mouse Rosa26 gene (Soriano, 1999)
   9084..9111    -  misc_feature   MCS (fragment): pBluescript multiple cloning site
   9112..9145    +  protein_bind   FRT (minimal): supports FLP-mediated excision but not integration (Turan and Bode, 2011) FLP recombinase from the Saccharomyces cerevisiae 2μ plasmid
   9209..9708    +  promoter       PGK promoter: mouse phosphoglycerate kinase 1 promoter
   9720..9767    +  promoter       EM7 promoter: synthetic bacterial promoter&nbsp
   9786..10589   +  CDS            NeoR/KanR: aminoglycoside phosphotransferase from Tn5; aph(3')-II (or nptII); confers resistance to neomycin, kanamycin, and G418 (Geneticin®)
  10627..10851   +  polyA_signal   bGH poly(A) signal: bovine growth hormone polyadenylation signal
  10855..10876   +  promoter       SV40 promoter (fragment): SV40 enhancer and early promoter
  10906..10939   +  protein_bind   FRT (minimal): supports FLP-mediated excision but not integration (Turan and Bode, 2011) FLP recombinase from the Saccharomyces cerevisiae 2μ plasmid
  10975..11354   +  enhancer       CMV enhancer: human cytomegalovirus immediate early enhancer
  11356..11633   +  promoter       chicken β-actin promoter: No description available
  11634..12650   +  intron         chimeric intron: chimera between introns from chicken β-actin and rabbit β-globin
  12705..12738   +  protein_bind   loxP: Cre-mediated recombination occurs in the 8-bp core sequence (GCATACAT). Cre recombinase
  12802..12835   +  protein_bind   lox5171: Cre-mediated recombination occurs in the 8-bp core sequence (GTACACAT). lox5171 sites are compatible with each other, but incompatible with loxP or loxN sites (Lee and Saito, 1988). Cre recombinase
  12855..13565   -  CDS            Superfolder GFP: Superfolder GFP is a basic (constitutively fluorescent) green fluorescent protein published in 2005, derived from Aequorea victoria. It is reported to be a very rapidly-maturing weak dimer.
  13575..13608   -  protein_bind   loxP: Cre-mediated recombination occurs in the 8-bp core sequence (GCATACAT). Cre recombinase
  13674..13707   -  protein_bind   lox5171: Cre-mediated recombination occurs in the 8-bp core sequence (GTACACAT). lox5171 sites are compatible with each other, but incompatible with loxP or loxN sites (Lee and Saito, 1988). Cre recombinase
  13756..14341   +  misc_feature   WPRE: woodchuck hepatitis virus posttranscriptional regulatory element
  14369..14593   +  polyA_signal   bGH poly(A) signal: bovine growth hormone polyadenylation signal
  14597..14618   +  promoter       SV40 promoter (fragment): SV40 enhancer and early promoter
  14648..14673   +  misc_feature   MCS (fragment): pBluescript multiple cloning site
  14673..14755   +  CDS            large T antigen (fragment): large T antigen from SV40 (simian virus 40)
  14778..14899   +  polyA_signal   SV40 poly(A) signal: SV40 polyadenylation signal
  14906..14988   +  CDS            large T antigen (fragment): large T antigen from SV40 (simian virus 40)
  15011..15132   +  polyA_signal   SV40 poly(A) signal: SV40 polyadenylation signal
  15139..15221   +  CDS            large T antigen (fragment): large T antigen from SV40 (simian virus 40)
  15244..15365   +  polyA_signal   SV40 poly(A) signal: SV40 polyadenylation signal
  15409..15427   -  promoter       chicken β-actin promoter (fragment): contains a 21-bp deletion relative to the standard chicken β-actin promoter
  15427..16012   +  misc_feature   IRES2: internal ribosome entry site (IRES) of the encephalomyocarditis virus (EMCV)
  16013..17440   +  CDS            tdTomato: tdTomato is a basic (constitutively fluorescent) orange fluorescent protein published in 2004, derived from Discosoma sp.. It is reported to be a somewhat slowly-maturing tandem dimer with low acid sensitivity.
  17461..18043   +  misc_feature   WPRE: woodchuck hepatitis virus posttranscriptional regulatory element
  18069..18293   +  polyA_signal   bGH poly(A) signal: bovine growth hormone polyadenylation signal
  18297..18318   +  promoter       SV40 promoter (fragment): SV40 enhancer and early promoter
  18353..19429   -  misc_feature   Rosa26 left arm: left homology arm from intron 1 of the mouse Rosa26 gene (Soriano, 1999)
>Addgene plasmid #185966 | pB6-Rosa26-cre_dre_reporter_1_2 | addgene full sequence | sequence record 367346 | Addgene NGS Result
GCTAGCGGAGTGTATACTGGCTTACTATGTTGGCACTGATGAGGGTGTCAGTGAAGTGCTTCATGTGGCA
GGAGAAAAAAGGCTGCACCGGTGCGTCAGCAGAATATGTGATACAGGATATATTCCGCTTCCTCGCTCAC
TGACTCGCTACGCTCGGTCGTTCGACTGCGGCGAGCGGAAATGGCTTACGAACGGGGCGGAGATTTCCTG
GAAGATGCCAGGAAGATACTTAACAGGGAAGTGAGAGGGCCGCGGCAAAGCCGTTTTTCCATAGGCTCCG
CCCCCCTGACAAGCATCACGAAATCTGACGCTCAAATCAGTGGTGGCGAAACCCGACAGGACTATAAAGA
TACCAGGCGTTTCCCCCTGGCGGCTCCCTCGTGCGCTCTCCTGTTCCTGCCTTTCGGTTTACCGGTGTCA
TTCCGCTGTTATGGCCGCGTTTGTCTCATTCCACGCCTGACACTCAGTTCCGGGTAGGCAGTTCGCTCCA
AGCTGGACTGTATGCACGAACCCCCCGTTCAGTCCGACCGCTGCGCCTTATCCGGTAACTATCGTCTTGA
GTCCAACCCGGAAAGACATGCAAAAGCACCACTGGCAGCAGCCACTGGTAATTGATTTAGAGGAGTTAGT
CTTGAAGTCATGCGCCGGTTAAGGCTAAACTGAAAGGACAAGTTTTGGTGACTGCGCTCCTCCAAGCCAG
TTACCTCGGTTCAAAGAGTTGGTAGCTCAGAGAACCTTCGAAAAACCGCCCTGCAAGGCGGTTTTTTCGT
TTTCAGAGCAAGAGATTACGCGCAGACCAAAACGATCTCAAGAAGATCATCTTATTAAGGGGTCTGACGC
TCAGTGGAACGAAAACTCACGTTAAGGGATTTTGGTCATGAGATTATCAAAAAGGATCTTCACCTAGATC
CTTTTAAATTAAAAATGAAGTTTTAAATCAATCTAAAGTATATATGAGTAAACTTGGTCTGACAGTTACC
AATGCTTAATCAGTGAGGCACCTATCTCAGCGATCTGTCTATTTCGTTCATCCATAGTTGCCTGACTCCC
CGTCGTGTAGATAACTACGATACGGGAGGGCTTACCATCTGGCCCCAGTGCTGCAATGATACCGCGAGAC
CCACGCTCACCGGCTCCAGATTTATCAGCAATAAACCAGCCAGCCGGAAGGGCCGAGCGCAGAAGTGGTC
CTGCAACTTTATCCGCCTCCATCCAGTCTATTAATTGTTGCCGGGAAGCTAGAGTAAGTAGTTCGCCAGT
TAATAGTTTGCGCAACGTTGTTGCCATTGCTGCAGGCATCGTGGTGTCACGCTCGTCGTTTGGTATGGCT
TCATTCAGCTCCGGTTCCCAACGATCAAGGCGAGTTACATGATCCCCCATGTTGTGCAAAAAAGCGGTTA
GCTCCTTCGGTCCTCCGATCGTTGTCAGAAGTAAGTTGGCCGCAGTGTTATCACTCATGGTTATGGCAGC
ACTGCATAATTCTCTTACTGTCATGCCATCCGTAAGATGCTTTTCTGTGACTGGTGAGTACTCAACCAAG
TCATTCTGAGAATAGTGTATGCGGCGACCGAGTTGCTCTTGCCCGGCGTCAACACGGGATAATACCGCGC
CACATAGCAGAACTTTAAAAGTGCTCATCATTGGAAAACGTTCTTCGGGGCGAAAACTCTCAAGGATCTT
ACCGCTGTTGAGATCCAGTTCGATGTAACCCACTCGTGCACCCAACTGATCTTCAGCATCTTTTACTTTC
ACCAGCGTTTCTGGGTGAGCAAAAACAGGAAGGCAAAATGCCGCAAAAAAGGGAATAAGGGCGACACGGA
AATGTTGAATACTCATACTCTTCCTTTTTCAATATTATTGAAGCATTTATCAGGGTTATTGTCTCATGAG
CGGATACATATTTGAATGTATTTAGAAAAATAAACAAATAGGGGTTCCGCGCACATTTCCCCGAAAAGTG
CCACCTGACGTCTAAGAAACCATTATTATCATGACATTAACCTATAAAAATAGGCGTATCACGAGGCCCT
TTCGTCTCGCGCGTTTCGGTGATGACGGTGAAAACCTCTGACACATGCAGCTCCCGGAGACGGTCACAGC
TTGTCTGTAAGCGGATGCCGGGAGCAGACAAGCCCGTCAGGGCGCGTCAGCGGGTGTTGGCGGGTGTCGG
GGCTGGCTTAACTATGCGGCATCAGAGCAGATTGTACTGAGAGTGCACCATATGCGGTGTGAAATACCGC
ACAGATGCGTAAGGAGAAAATACCGCATCAGGCGCCATTCGCCATTCAGGCTGCGCAACTGTTGGGAAGG
GCGATCGGTGCGGGCCTCTTCGCTATTACGCCAGCTGGCGAAAGGGGGATGTGCTGCAAGGCGATTAAGT
TGGGTAACGCCAGGGTTTTCCCAGTCACGACGTTGTAAAACGACGGCCAGTGCCAAGCTTTCGCGAGCTC
GACCTGCAGCCAAGCTTGGGTCGTGGACCTGACCCCACGCAACGCCCAAAATAATAACCCCCACGAACCA
TAAACCATTCCCCATGGGGGACCCCGTCCCTAACCCACGGGGCCAGTGGCTATGGCAGGGCCTGCCGCCC
CGACGTTGGCTGCGAGCCCTGGGCCTTCACCCGAACTTGGGGGGTGGGGTGGGGAAAAGGAAGAAACGCG
GGCGTATTGGCCCCAATGGGGTCTCGGTGGGGTATCGACAGAGTGCCAGCCCTGGGACCGAACCCCGCGT
TTATGAACAAACGACCCAACACCCGTGCGTTTTATTCTGTCTTTTTATTGCCGTCATAGCGCGGGTTCCT
TCCGGTATTGTCTCCTTCCGTGTTTCAGTTAGCCTCCCCCATCTCCCGGGCAAACGTGCGCGCAATTAAC
CCTCACTAAAGGGAACAAAAGCTGGGTACCGGGCCCCCCCTCGAGCCCCAGCTGGTTCTTTCCGCCTCAG
AAGCCATAGAGCCCACCGCATCCCCAGCATGCCTGCTATTGTCTTCCCAATCCTCCCCCTTGCTGTCCTG
CCCCACCCCACCCCCCAGAATAGAATGACACCTACTCAGACAATGCGATGCAATTTCCTCATTTTATTAG
GAAAGGACAGTGGGAGTGGCACCTTCCAGGGTCAAGGAAGGCACGGGGGAGGGGCAAACAACAGATGGCT
GGCAACTAGAAGGCACAGTCGAGGCTGATCAGCGAGCTCTAGGATCTGCATTCCACCACTGCTCCCATTC
ATCAGTTCCATAGGTTGGAATCTAAAATACACAAACAATTAGAATCAGTAGTTTAACACATTATACACTT
AAAAATTTTATATTTACCTTAGAGCTTTAAATCTCTGTAGGTAGTTTGTCCAATTATGTCACACCACAGA
AGTAAGGTTCCTTCACAAAGAGATCGCCTGACACGATTTCCTGCACAGGCTTGAGCCATATACTCATACA
TCGCATCTTGGCCACGTTTTCCACGGGTTTCAAAATTAATCTCAAGTTCTACGCTTAACGCTTTCGCCTG
TTCCCAGTTATTAATATATTCAACGCTAGAACTCCCCTCAGCGAAGGGAAGGCTGAGCACTACACGCGAA
GCACCATCACCGAACCTTTTGATAAACTCTTCCGTTCCGACTTGCTCCATCAACGGTTCAGTGAGACTTA
AACCTAACTCTTTCTTAATAGTTTCGGCATTATCCACTTTTAGTGCGAGAACCTTCGTCAGTCCTGGATA
CGTCACTTTGACCACGCCTCCAGCTTTTCCAGAGAGCGGGTTTTCATTATCTACAGAGTATCCCGCAGCG
TCGTATTTATTGTCGGTACTATAAAACCCTTTCCAATCATCGTCATAATTTCCTTGTGTACCAGATTTTG
GCTTTTGTATACCTTTTTGAATGGAATCTACATAACCAGGTTTAGTCCCGTGGTACGAAGAAAAGTTTTC
CATCACAAAAGATTTAGAAGAATCAACAACATCATCAGGATCCATGGCGAGGACCTGCAGGTCGAAAGGC
CCGGAGATGAGGAAGAGGAGAACAGCGCGGCAGACGTGCGCTTTTGAAGCGTGCAGAATGCCGGGCCTCC
GGAGGACCTTCGGGCGCCCGCCCCGCCCCTGAGCCCGCCCCTGAGCCCGCCCCCGGACCCACCCCTTCCC
AGCCTCTGAGCCCAGAAAGCGAAGGAGCAAAGCTGCTATTGGCCGCTGCCCCAAAGGCCTACCCGCTTCC
ATTGCTCAGCGGTGCTGTCCATCTGCACGAGACTAGTGAGACGTGCTACTTCCATTTGTCACGTCCTGCA
CGACGCGAGCTGCGGGGCGGGGGGGAACTTCCTGACTAGGGGAGGAGTAGAAGGTGGCGCGAAGGGGCCA
CCAAAGAACGGAGCCGGTTGGCGCCTACCGGTGGATGTGGAATGTGTGCGAGGCCAGAGGCCACTTGTGT
AGCGCCAAGTGCCCAGCGGGGCTGCTAAAGCGCATGCTCCAGACTGCCTTGGGAAAAGCGCCTCCCCTAC
CCGGTAGAATTCGCCAATGACAAGACGGAGCCATGGCAATGTTCAAGCAGGACCAAATGTGGTGCAGTGT
TGAGGGCAATCTGGGAAGGTTCCTTAAGAAGTTATGTTCTGAGACCATTCTCAGTGGCTCAACAACACTT
GGTCAAAAATTTTAATTCTCCCCTCAGAGAAATGGAGTAGTTACTCCACTTTCAAGTTCCTTATAAGCTT
ACCATCAACCTTATAGTACACTCTAGATGTCCTGAAATATTTCTATCAGAACAAGGTAGTATAAAGCTGG
TAGGTATACAAAACGCTAGACTAGTTTCTATCCCTGACCCTTAATCTGCTAGTATATCCGTAGGAAGTTG
CTTAAGTGCCACTAGTACCAACAGCCTCTGTTAGAGTGAACAGTAGATTTTAATGAAGGGCCAATAAAGA
CCACTTAAGACTACTGACTGAATTAAAAATCCACCCAGTGGAGTTAGTATTGGTTATAGTTATATAACAA
AATATCCAACTTAGCCAGGCGTGGTGGTGCACGCCTTTAATCCCGGCACTCAGGAGGCAGAGGCAGGCGG
ATTTCTGAGTTCGAGGCCAGCCTGGTCTACAAAGTGAGTTCCAGGACAGCCAGGGCTATACAGAGAAACC
CTGTCTCGAAAAACCAAAAAAAAAAAAAAAAAGGAAAAAAAATATGGCTTGAAAACATGCTATTGTTGTC
AAAAGGAGATCCAAACAAGTATTTCTTTGAACAAAAATTATGTAGAAAACAGGGTGATAAAGAACAAGGG
CTTTTTAAAAAAGGCCAGCATTATTTGAGATATACAAGTGACTCCAATTCAAGCCTAAAGGCCACTCAAT
GCTCACTAACAGTGCTAATCAGAATCAATTCCTTAGCCCAGTCAAAAATAGTCCTGAATATCTTCTGGAT
AAACATGTCCTCCAACATATAAACTAGTATACACTAACAAAACGTCTCAACTTCAAGGTGAAATGCTTGA
CTCCTAGACTTGTGACCCAGCAAAGTGCTCTATAGGTAGGGTTACTAGGTCAGAGAGTCTTGCCTGCAAA
CCACAATTATACAATTCCACCAAATGTAAGACATGTAAAAATGACTTATTTAGCTCAGGTTTTGAAAATT
AAAAATCAAACCCACAAAGACCTAACTTTCACATTAAGTACAAATGTTTAACATATATAACATGTTTTGC
CTTGATATATGAAATCATATGACATCACCTGACAGGAAACTTAAGTTTATTTGAACAACAATCAGCCTAA
GGTAGGCCTAGCACATGATCAGGATAGTGCAGGGAAACCCAAAGAAGTGCTTCTGAGTATAAACCAAGAG
ACCTCGAAATAGCAGCTTTGTTCTGTATCTCATGGGCTTTAACTATCACTTGAAAACAATTTCACAAATC
ACAAAACCAACATTTGTTTAGTTTCCAACTCTGCCTATTCACCGGAGAAATCCATGTCCCAATTTGATGG
GGGAAAACTTGAATGAAATATTATTTGGAATATTTTAATATCCCTGTGTATATGCAGATGGTTTAAAGAC
AGGTAACCTTAACTGTAGTTTCTTGGTTGTCTGCCTTGTTTTTTGAAATATGCTCTCACCAGGAGCCTGC
CAAGTAACTACTCTTGTGTGCTCAGCAAGTCCTAGGGATCCCTTAAGCATGCTCTAACAGGCCTGGCTTT
TTTTTTTAAAAAGTAGGTTGCGGTGATAATAATTCAAGTTTTCATCACTTGAAACACATTTTACCAACTA
TCACCCAAGCTCCCTTAGTGTGTCCCCTATAAAAGAATCTGACCTGCAAGTTCCAAAAGTATTACTACAT
TTTAACCTTAGTATTCAGGAGACAAAAGCAGGCAGAACTTTAGTCTACATATCTTGTTGCAGATCAGGCA
GAGATACATAGTGAGACCCTGCCTCAGGAAAAGCTATCATTTTTATATTCACAGTAAGCAAATTAACATT
AAAAGTCAGAAATTCTTAATTTGACTTTGGCTGTGAAGAATTTGGATTCTCTGGATTTGAAACTAGAAAA
TCTGATTAAGCGATGCAACAGTTTCTGTATACTAAAACTCTAAGACCCTTGGTTCTAAAGATACCACATT
TAAAAAAAAAGTTAAGTATAAGACAAAAAGCCTTAATAGCTCTTTTATAGGGGAGGGACTCATTTAATAT
TAGTCCACCTCACTCCTCATAACTATTTTATGAGGTTTATTATATAACCCATTTTTTAAAAAAAAAATTA
AAGGACAATTTTAGTGTTTGAAAGATTTCCCAACCCCACCCTGGAAATCAGGCTGCAAATCTCAGCAGCT
GCCCTTAGAAGGCAAAAAGCCATGCCATTTAAGCCATGGGAAGTTAGTAGCAAACAAGAGACCACATGGC
AGGAAGGAGGCTTTAAAGAAAGCCCACAGTGTCAAAAGACCCAACCAACAGCAGAGACAGAAAAAATAAT
ACCCAAATCTCATCAGAAAGGTAGACGGATTTAGCCACATCCATAGTGGCTCATTAGGGAATGCTTCAAT
TATAATTTTATGAAATCTCAGAGCCCCCCTCCCCAACAGGGTTTCTGTGTGTATTCCTGGCTATCCTAGA
TAGAACTTGATGTGTAGACCAGGCTGGGCTCAAACTCAGAGATCTGCCTGTCTCTGCCTCCAGAGTGCTG
GGATTAAAGGCATAAAGGCAAGCACCACCACTGGCTGGCTAAACTCTGGCCCTACATTTTTGAAATCCAA
AATTATCATTACTTGCTTTCATGTTTAGTAATGGCTGCAGACTTAGCTTTCAGCTTTGTATAGATGAAGC
ACAAAAGTTAAGTAAAGCTAGCAGTTTAAACAAATAGGATACTAGAAGTTCAATTTTTATTTCTTTATTG
CTTAGTGTAAGAGAAAAGACATTAAAGTCTGCATTGGTCTTCTGTATCCCACAAGTCTGCAGTTATGGCT
CCTCTGTCCACAGTTACACTTCAAATAAAAATTAGTTCCTTGGTAACATTTCCAGTGCTTAAAGAGTAAT
TTGATTATTGGCTACCATATTGGAACAAACACAAAGTATTTCATTACTTCAGTAAATTCTACTGGAGACA
GTATTCTCTTTAAAAAAAAAAAAAAGAAGAAGAAGGAGGATTTATTTATTTAATGTGAATACACTTGTGG
TCTTCAGACACACCAGAAGAGGGCATCAGATCCCATTACAGATGGTTGTGAGCCACCATGTGGTTGCTGG
GAATTGAACTCAGGACTTCTGGAAGAGCAGTCTGTGCTCTTGAACTCCGAGCCACCTCTCCAGCCCCTGG
ATAGTATTATTATAGAGCACAAGCACACACAACACAACAACCTAAAAACCAAGCTTCACAAATACATTTG
TTGCTTAATCATTTTACTTGTGTTTGGCTACAAGTCAAGCAAAATTATAGGTCCTGAAGAAGCTTGGCAA
AATCACATTTAGACCAGCAATAACGTGTAGAATGCCATGAGTCAAGCCAGTCCAAGAGAAAGCACTGCTT
AAATAGAAAAAATACAAGCTCACAAGACCTTAGGTCAGGAAAGACAACAAACACCTGAACTTTGCATTCC
AAAAGGAACCACCTTTTACAGATGTGTACAATGACAAAATTTTAGTAAGCAGTAATCAATACCATGTGGC
TCAATAATGAAATATACCTTTTAATGTCTTAAAATATCAGCCTGGCAATATGTAAGATACATCAGGTAAT
ATTGGGGGAGGAGACATCCACCTGGAAACCATTAATGGTTAATAGCTCAGTTTATAAATGGAGAAAAAGG
AGAGAGGCATTCATGGGAGTGGAAAGTTAAGCTTTAGGTTGGATTCTCAATACATCTATTGTTGTAAAAC
TCCCTGGACTGAGAATAGGCCCAAATGTGGAACACCACCTGACGGGAGAGGTGATAGACACTGAAAATTA
AGGATCAAGGCAAAGGATCAACAAAAAGTGTACTAAGGAGTTATAAAAGAACTGCAGTGTTGAGGCCCCA
GCTACAGCCTCGATTTGTGGTGTATGTAACTAATCTGTCTGGTTTCATGAGTCATCAGACTTCTAAGATC
AGGAAAGGGAAAATGCCAATGCTCTGTCTAGGGGTTGGATAAGCCAGTATAATAAATGAAAATGGGGCTA
AAATGAGTGTTCTAAAATACCTTTTGATAAGGCTGCAGAAGGAGCGGGAGAAATGGATATGAAGTACTGG
GCTCTTTAAAAATGATTAAAATTCTGCTTACATAGTCTAACTCGCGACACTGTAATTTCATACTGTAGTA
AGGATCTCAAGCAGGAGAGTATAAAACTCGGGTGAGCATGTCTTTAATCTACCTCGATGGAAAATACTCC
GAGGCGGATCACAAGCAATAATAACCTGTAGTTTTGCTGCATAAAACCCCAGATGACTACCTATCCTCCC
ATTTTCCTTATTTGCCCCTATTAAAAAACTTCCCGACAAAACCGAAAATCTGTGGGAAGTCTTGTCCCTC
CAATTTTACACCTGTTCAATTCCCCTGCAGGACAACGCCCACACACCAGGTTAGCCTTTAAGCCTGCCCA
GAAGACTCCCGCCCATCTTCTAGGGCGCGCCGATCTTCGAACATGTTAATTAAGGTATCGATAAGCTTGA
TATCGAATTCCGAAGTTCCTATTCTCTAGAAAGTATAGGAACTTCAGGTCTGAAGAGGAGTTTACGTCCA
GCCAAGCTAGCTTGGCTGCAGGTCGTCGAAATTCTACCGGGTAGGGGAGGCGCTTTTCCCAAGGCAGTCT
GGAGCATGCGCTTTAGCAGCCCCGCTGGGCACTTGGCGCTACACAAGTGGCCTCTGGCCTCGCACACATT
CCACATCCACCGGTAGGCGCCAACCGGCTCCGTTCTTTGGTGGCCCCTTCGCGCCACCTTCTACTCCTCC
CCTAGTCAGGAAGTTCCCCCCCGCCCCGCAGCTCGCGTCGTGCAGGACGTGACAAATGGAAGTAGCACGT
CTCACTAGTCTCGTGCAGATGGACAGCACCGCTGAGCAATGGAAGCGGGTAGGCCTTTGGGGCAGCGGCC
AATAGCAGCTTTGCTCCTTCGCTTTCTGGGCTCAGAGGCTGGGAAGGGGTGGGTCCGGGGGCGGGCTCAG
GGGCGGGCTCAGGGGCGGGGCGGGCGCCCGAAGGTCCTCCGGAGGCCCGGCATTCTGCACGCTTCAAAAG
CGCACGTCTGCCGCGCTGTTCTCCTCTTCCTCATCTCCGGGCCTTTCGACCTGCAGCCTGTTGACAATTA
ATCATCGGCATAGTATATCGGCATAGTATAATACGACAAGGTGAGGAACTAAACCATGGGATCGGCCATT
GAACAAGATGGATTGCACGCAGGTTCTCCGGCCGCTTGGGTGGAGAGGCTATTCGGCTATGACTGGGCAC
AACAGACAATCGGCTGCTCTGATGCCGCCGTGTTCCGGCTGTCAGCGCAGGGGCGCCCGGTTCTTTTTGT
CAAGACCGACCTGTCCGGTGCCCTGAATGAACTGCAGGACGAGGCAGCGCGGCTATCGTGGCTGGCCACG
ACGGGCGTTCCTTGCGCAGCTGTGCTCGACGTTGTCACTGAAGCGGGAAGGGACTGGCTGCTATTGGGCG
AAGTGCCGGGGCAGGATCTCCTGTCATCTCACCTTGCTCCTGCCGAGAAAGTATCCATCATGGCTGATGC
AATGCGGCGGCTGCATACGCTTGATCCGGCTACCTGCCCATTCGACCACCAAGCGAAACATCGCATCGAG
CGAGCACGTACTCGGATGGAAGCCGGTCTTGTCGATCAGGATGATCTGGACGAAGAGCATCAGGGGCTCG
CGCCAGCCGAACTGTTCGCCAGGCTCAAGGCGCGCATGCCCGACGGCGATGATCTCGTCGTGACCCATGG
CGATGCCTGCTTGCCGAATATCATGGTGGAAAATGGCCGCTTTTCTGGATTCATCGACTGTGGCCGGCTG
GGTGTGGCGGACCGCTATCAGGACATAGCGTTGGCTACCCGTGATATTGCTGAAGAGCTTGGCGGCGAAT
GGGCTGACCGCTTCCTCGTGCTTTACGGTATCGCCGCTCCCGATTCGCAGCGCATCGCCTTCTATCGCCT
TCTTGACGAGTTCTTCTGAGGGGATCAATTCTCTAGAGCTCGCTGATCAGCCTCGACTGTGCCTTCTAGT
TGCCAGCCATCTGTTGTTTGCCCCTCCCCCGTGCCTTCCTTGACCCTGGAAGGTGCCACTCCCACTGTCC
TTTCCTAATAAAATGAGGAAATTGCATCGCATTGTCTGAGTAGGTGTCATTCTATTCTGGGGGGTGGGGT
GGGGCAGGACAGCAAGGGGGAGGATTGGGAAGACAATAGCAGGCATGCTGGGGATGCGGTGGGCTCTATG
GCTTCTGAGGCGGAAAGAACCAGCTGGGGCTCGACTAGAGCTTGCGGAACCCTTCGAAGTTCCTATTCTC
TAGAAAGTATAGGAACTTCATCAGTCAGGTACATAATGGATCCGGCGCGCCGTCGACATTGATTATTGAC
TAGTTATTAATAGTAATCAATTACGGGGTCATTAGTTCATAGCCCATATATGGAGTTCCGCGTTACATAA
CTTACGGTAAATGGCCCGCCTGGCTGACCGCCCAACGACCCCCGCCCATTGACGTCAATAATGACGTATG
TTCCCATAGTAACGCCAATAGGGACTTTCCATTGACGTCAATGGGTGGAGTATTTACGGTAAACTGCCCA
CTTGGCAGTACATCAAGTGTATCATATGCCAAGTACGCCCCCTATTGACGTCAATGACGGTAAATGGCCC
GCCTGGCATTATGCCCAGTACATGACCTTATGGGACTTTCCTACTTGGCAGTACATCTACGTATTAGTCA
TCGCTATTACCATGGTCGAGGTGAGCCCCACGTTCTGCTTCACTCTCCCCATCTCCCCCCCCTCCCCACC
CCCAATTTTGTATTTATTTATTTTTTAATTATTTTGTGCAGCGATGGGGGCGGGGGGGGGGGGGGGGCGC
GCGCCRGGGGGGGGGGGGGGGGGSGGGGGGGGGGGSGGGGSGRGGCGGRGAGGTGCGGCGGCAGCCAATC
AGAGCGGCGCGCTCCGAAAGTTTCCTTTTATGGCGAGGCGGCGGCGGCGGCGGCCCTATAAAAAGCGAAG
CGCGCGGCGGGCGGGAGTCGCTGCGCGCTGCCTTCGCCCCGTGCCCCGCTCCGCCGCCGCCTCGCGCCGC
CCGCCCCGGCTCTGACTGACCGCGTTACTCCCACAGGTGAGCGGGCGGGACGGCCCTTCTCCTCCGGGCT
GTAATTAGCGCTTGGTTTAATGACGGCTTGTTTCTTTTCTGTGGCTGCGTGAAAGCCTTGAGGGGCTCCG
GGAGGGCCCTTTGTGCGGGGGGAGCGGCTCGGGGGGTGCGTGCGTGTGTGTGTGCGTGGGGAGCGCCGCG
TGCGGCTCCGCGCTGCCCGGCGGCTGTGAGCGCTGCGGGCGCGGCGCGGGGCTTTGTGCGCTCCGCAGTG
TGCGCGAGGGGAGCGCGGCCGGGGGCGGTGCCCCGCGGTGCGGGGGGGGCTGCGAGGGGAACAAAGGCTG
CGTGCGGGGTGTGTGCGTGGGGGGGTGAGCAGGGGGTGTGGGCGCGTCGGTCGGGCTGCAACCCCCCCTG
CACCCCCCTCCCCGAGTTGCTGAGCACGGCCCGGCTTCGGGTGCGGGGCTCCGTACGGGGCGTGGCGCGG
GGCTCGCCGTGCCGGGCGGGGGGTGGCGGCAGGTGGGGGTGCCGGGCGGGGCGGGGCCGCCTCGGGCCGG
GGAGGGCTCGGGGGAGGGGCGCGGCGGCCCCCGGAGCGCCGGCGGCTGTCGAGGCGCGGCGAGCCGCAGC
CATTGCCTTTTATGGTAATCGTGCGAGAGGGCGCAGGGACTTCCTTTGTCCCAAATCTGTGCGGAGCCGA
AATCTGGGAGGCGCCGCCGCACCCCCTCTAGCGGGCGCGGGGCGAAGCGGTGCGGCGCCGGCAGGAAGGA
AATGGGCGGGGAGGGCCTTCGTGCGTCGCCGCGCCGCCGTCCCCTTCTCCCTCTCCAGCCTCGGGGCTGT
CCGCGGGGGGACGGCTGCCTTCGGGGGGGACGGGGCAGGGCGGGGTTCGGCTTCTGGCGTGTGACCGGCG
GCTCTAGAGCCTCTGCTAACCATGTTCATGCCTTCTTCTTTTTCCTACAGCTCCTGGGCAACGTGCTGGT
TATTGTGCTGTCTCATCATTTTGGCAAAGAATTCATAACTTCGTATAGCATACATTATACGAAGTTATTG
GGTTGACGGTGACGCTTGGCAGTTCGGTTCTATCGTTAAATACTGGTCTTCTTACTTCGACATAACTTCG
TATAGTACACATTATACGAAGTTATACCATGGCTGGTACCCTCACTTGTACAGCTCGTCCATGCCGTGGG
TGATGCCAGCGGCGGTCACAAATTCCAGCAGCACCATGTGGTCCCTCTTCTCGTTGGGGTCCTTGCTCAG
CACGCTCTGGGTGCTCAGGTAGTGGTTGTCAGGCAGCAGCACAGGGCCGTCGCCGATAGGGGTGTTCTGC
TGGTAGTGGTCGGCCAGCTGCACGCTGCCATCTTCCACGTTGTGCCTGATCTTGAAGTTGGCCTTGATGC
CGTTCTTCTGCTTGTCGGCGGTGATGTACACGTTGTGGCTGTTGAAGTTGTACTCCAGCTTGTGGCCCAG
GATGTTGCCGTCCTCTTTGAAGTCGATGCCCTTCAGCTCGATTCTGTTCACGAGGGTGTCGCCCTCGAAC
TTCACTTCGGCTCTGGTCTTGTAGGTGCCGTCGTCCTTGAAGCTGATGGTTCTTTCCTGCACGTAGCCCT
CGGGCATGGCGCTCTTGAAGAAGTCGTGCCTCTTCATATGGTCGGGGTATCTGCTGAAGCACTGCACGCC
GTAGGTCAGTGTGGTCACGAGGGTAGGCCAAGGCACGGGCAGCTTGCCGGTGGTGCAGATGAACTTCAGG
GTCAGCTTTCCGTTTGTGGCGTCGCCTTCGCCCTCTCCCCGCACAGAGAACTTGTGGCCGTTCACGTCGC
CATCCAGTTCCACCAGGATGGGCACCACGCCGGTGAACAGTTCCTCGCCCTTGCTAGCCATGGTATAACT
TCGTATAATGTATGCTATACGAAGTTATATCCAAGTACGAGGACCAGTGCTTCACCGATATCCCCCAACT
GCCAGGCCTCCCCCTCCACCCATATAACTTCGTATAATGTGTACTATACGAAGTTATTAACTTTAAATAA
TGCCAATTATTTAAAGTTATAACTAGATAAGGATCCAACCTCTGGATTACAAAATTTGTGAAAGATTGAC
TGGTATTCTTAACTATGTTGCTCCTTTTACGCTATGTGGATACGCTGCTTTAATGCCTTTGTATCATGCT
ATTGCTTCCCGTATGGCTTTCATTTTCTCCTCCTTGTATAAATCCTGGTTGCTGTCTCTTTATGAGGAGT
TGTGGCCCGTTGTCAGGCAACGTGGCGTGGTGTGCACTGTGTTTGCTGACGCAACCCCCACTGGTTGGGG
CATTGCCACCACCTGTCAGCTCCTTTCCGGGACTTTCGCTTTCCCCCTCCCTATTGCCACGGCGGAACTC
ATCGCCGCCTGCCTTGCCCGCTGCTGGACAGGGGCTCGGCTGTTGGGCACTGACAATTCCGTGGTGTTGT
CGGGGAAATCATCGTCCTTTCCTTGGCTGCTCGCCTGTGTTGCCACCTGGATTCTGCGCGGGACGTCCTT
CTGCTACGTCCCTTCGGCCCTCAATCCAGCGGACCTTCCTTCCCGCGGCCTGCTGCCGGCTCTGCGGCCT
CTTCCGCGTCTTCGCCTTCGCCCTCAGACGAGTCGGATCTCCCTTTGGGCCGCCTCCCCGCATCCGGAAG
CTCGCTGATCAGCCTCGACTGTGCCTTCTAGTTGCCAGCCATCTGTTGTTTGCCCCTCCCCCGTGCCTTC
CTTGACCCTGGAAGGTGCCACTCCCACTGTCCTTTCCTAATAAAATGAGGAAATTGCATCGCATTGTCTG
AGTAGGTGTCATTCTATTCTGGGGGGTGGGGTGGGGCAGGACAGCAAGGGGGAGGATTGGGAAGACAATA
GCAGGCATGCTGGGGATGCGGTGGGCTCTATGGCTTCTGAGGCGGAAAGAACCAGCTGGGGCTCGACTAG
AGCTTGCGGAACCCTTACCACCGCGGTGGCGGCCGCTCTAGAATCATAATCAGCCATACCACATTTGTAG
AGGTTTTACTTGCTTTAAAAAACCTCCCACACCTCCCCCTGAACCTGAAACATAAAATGAATGCAATTGT
TGTTGTTAACTTGTTTATTGCAGCTTATAATGGTTACAAATAAAGCAATAGCATCACAAATTTCACAAAT
AAAGCATTTTTTTCACTGCATTCTAGTTGTGGTTTGTCCAAACTCATCAATGTATCTTAACTAGAATCAT
AATCAGCCATACCACATTTGTAGAGGTTTTACTTGCTTTAAAAAACCTCCCACACCTCCCCCTGAACCTG
AAACATAAAATGAATGCAATTGTTGTTGTTAACTTGTTTATTGCAGCTTATAATGGTTACAAATAAAGCA
ATAGCATCACAAATTTCACAAATAAAGCATTTTTTTCACTGCATTCTAGTTGTGGTTTGTCCAAACTCAT
CAATGTATCTTAACTAGAATCATAATCAGCCATACCACATTTGTAGAGGTTTTACTTGCTTTAAAAAACC
TCCCACACCTCCCCCTGAACCTGAAACATAAAATGAATGCAATTGTTGTTGTTAACTTGTTTATTGCAGC
TTATAATGGTTACAAATAAAGCAATAGCATCACAAATTTCACAAATAAAGCATTTTTTTCACTGCATTCT
AGTTGTGGTTTGTCCAAACTCATCAATGTATCTTAACTAGTTAACTTTAAATAATGCCAATTATTTAAAG
TTAGAATTCCGCCCCCCCCCCCCCCCCCCCTCTCCCTCCCCCCCCCCTAACGTTACTGGCCGAAGCCGCT
TGGAATAAGGCCGGTGTGCGTTTGTCTATATGTTATTTTCCACCATATTGCCGTCTTTTGGCAATGTGAG
GGCCCGGAAACCTGGCCCTGTCTTCTTGACGAGCATTCCTAGGGGTCTTTCCCCTCTCGCCAAAGGAATG
CAAGGTCTGTTGAATGTCGTGAAGGAAGCAGTTCCTCTGGAAGCTTCTTGAAGACAAACAACGTCTGTAG
CGACCCTTTGCAGGCAGCGGAACCCCCCACCTGGCGACAGGTGCCTCTGCGGCCAAAAGCCACGTGTATA
AGATACACCTGCAAAGGCGGCACAACCCCAGTGCCACGTTGTGAGTTGGATAGTTGTGGAAAGAGTCAAA
TGGCTCTCCTAAGCGTATTCAACAAGGGGCTGAAGGATGCCCAGAAGGTACCCCATTGTATGGGATCTGA
TCTGGGGCCTCGGTGCACATGCTTTACATGTGTTTAGTCGAGGTTAAAAAAACGTCTAGGCCCCCCGAAC
CACGGGGACGTGGTTTTCCTTTGAAAAACACGATGATAATATGGCCACAACCATGGTGAGCAAGGGCGAG
GAGGTCATCAAAGAGTTCATGCGCTTCAAGGTGCGCATGGAGGGCTCCATGAACGGCCACGAGTTCGAGA
TCGAGGGCGAGGGCGAGGGCCGCCCCTACGAGGGCACCCAGACCGCCAAGCTGAAGGTGACCAAGGGCGG
CCCCCTGCCCTTCGCCTGGGACATCCTGTCCCCCCAGTTCATGTACGGCTCCAAGGCGTACGTGAAGCAC
CCCGCCGACATCCCCGATTACAAGAAGCTGTCCTTCCCCGAGGGCTTCAAGTGGGAGCGCGTGATGAACT
TCGAGGACGGCGGTCTGGTGACCGTGACCCAGGACTCCTCCCTGCAGGACGGCACGCTGATCTACAAGGT
GAAGATGCGCGGCACCAACTTCCCCCCCGACGGCCCCGTAATGCAGAAGAAGACCATGGGCTGGGAGGCC
TCCACCGAGCGCCTGTACCCCCGCGACGGCGTGCTGAAGGGCGAGATCCACCAGGCCCTGAAGCTGAAGG
ACGGCGGCCACTACCTGGTGGAGTTCAAGACCATCTACATGGCCAAGAAGCCCGTGCAACTGCCCGGCTA
CTACTACGTGGACACCAAGCTGGACATCACCTCCCACAACGAGGACTACACCATCGTGGAACAGTACGAG
CGCTCCGAGGGCCGCCACCACCTGTTCCTGGGGCATGGCACCGGCAGCACCGGCAGCGGCAGCTCCGGCA
CCGCCTCCTCCGAGGACAACAACATGGCCGTCATCAAAGAGTTCATGCGCTTCAAGGTGCGCATGGAGGG
CTCCATGAACGGCCACGAGTTCGAGATCGAGGGCGAGGGCGAGGGCCGCCCCTACGAGGGCACCCAGACC
GCCAAGCTGAAGGTGACCAAGGGCGGCCCCCTGCCCTTCGCCTGGGACATCCTGTCCCCCCAGTTCATGT
ACGGCTCCAAGGCGTACGTGAAGCACCCCGCCGACATCCCCGATTACAAGAAGCTGTCCTTCCCCGAGGG
CTTCAAGTGGGAGCGCGTGATGAACTTCGAGGACGGCGGTCTGGTGACCGTGACCCAGGACTCCTCCCTG
CAGGACGGCACGCTGATCTACAAGGTGAAGATGCGCGGCACCAACTTCCCCCCCGACGGCCCCGTAATGC
AGAAGAAGACCATGGGCTGGGAGGCCTCCACCGAGCGCCTGTACCCCCGCGACGGCGTGCTGAAGGGCGA
GATCCACCAGGCCCTGAAGCTGAAGGACGGCGGCCACTACCTGGTGGAGTTCAAGACCATCTACATGGCC
AAGAAGCCCGTGCAACTGCCCGGCTACTACTACGTGGACACCAAGCTGGACATCACCTCCCACAACGAGG
ACTACACCATCGTGGAACAGTACGAGCGCTCCGAGGGCCGCCACCACCTGTTCCTGTACGGCATGGACGA
GCTGTACAAGTAATAACTAGATAAAAGCTTCCTCTGGATTACAAAATTTGTGAAAGATTGACTGGTATTC
TTAACTATGTTGCTCCTTTTACGCTATGTGGATACGCTGCTTTAATGCCTTTGTATCATGCTATTGCTTC
CCGTATGGCTTTCATTTTCTCCTCCTTGTATAAATCCTGGTTGCTGTCTCTTTATGAGGAGTTGTGGCCC
GTTGTCAGGCAACGTGGCGTGGTGTGCACTGTGTTTGCTGACGCAACCCCCACTGGTTGGGGCATTGCCA
CCACCTGTCAGCTCCTTTCCGGGACTTTCGCTTTCCCCCTCCCTATTGCCACGGCGGAACTCATCGCCGC
CTGCCTTGCCCGCTGCTGGACAGGGGCTCGGCTGTTGGGCACTGACAATTCCGTGGTGTTGTCGGGGAAA
TCATCGTCCTTTCCTTGGCTGCTCGCCTGTGTTGCCACCTGGATTCTGCGCGGGACGTCCTTCTGCTACG
TCCCTTCGGCCCTCAATCCAGCGGACCTTCCTTCCCGCGGCCTGCTGCCGGCTCTGCGGCCTCTTCCGCG
TCTTCGCCTTCGCCCTCAGACGAGTCGGATCTCCCTTTGGGCCGCCTCCCCGCACTAGAGCTCGCTGATC
AGCCTCGACTGTGCCTTCTAGTTGCCAGCCATCTGTTGTTTGCCCCTCCCCCGTGCCTTCCTTGACCCTG
GAAGGTGCCACTCCCACTGTCCTTTCCTAATAAAATGAGGAAATTGCATCGCATTGTCTGAGTAGGTGTC
ATTCTATTCTGGGGGGTGGGGTGGGGCAGGACAGCAAGGGGGAGGATTGGGAAGACAATAGCAGGCATGC
TGGGGATGCGGTGGGCTCTATGGCTTCTGAGGCGGAAAGAACCAGCTGGGGCTCGACTAGAGCTTGCGGA
ACCCTTAATTAAAAAGACTGGAGTTGCAGATCACGAGGGAAGAGGGGGAAGGGATTCTCCCAGGCCCAGG
GCGGTCCTCAGAAGCCAGGAGGCAGCAGAGAACTCCCAGAAAGGTATTGCAACACTCCCCTCCCCCCTCC
GGAGAAGGGTGCGGCCTTCTCCCCGCCTACTCCACTGCAGCTCCCTTACTGATAACAACTCAGAGCGACT
TTGGGAGAGCAAGTGCTTCCTGCCTCCAAAACAGCCCAACTGAGCCCTCGCTCCTTCCCTCCACTCCCCG
GAGTGCGCGATGGAGGTCTGGCTCAGCACGCCCCTCTTGAGGCAACTCAAGTCGGAAACGTGCTTGCACC
CGCCCCGCAGCCGCTCAGCCCTACTGCCCGTCCCCGCCCCCAGCGCGCGCTTCCTGCCACGTTGCGCAGG
GGCGCGCGGCCAGACTCTGCGGCGCGGGGCCGAGGGGAGGGCCGGAACCTGGGAGCGCCTCCTCGCCGCC
CCCGCTGGCCGGCGGATGGACTCAACTTGCACGAACACGAGCCAATGGCAAGGGCCAGTTTTCTGGGCCC
CGAGAGCCAATCAGACGACGAGGCCCGGCCGGCGGCGGGTAAAACGACTCCCCCAGAGGAAGGGGAGGGT
GGGCGGCCGCTCGCGCGCGAGCTACTTTCGCTGACCCTCCCYCCCCCCCCCCGCCCCGCCAGAGGCCGAC
CGCGCCCGCACGTCCAGCTCGCCTCACCCCACCTACCTCCCGCCCCACCCAGTGGGCAGAGCGAGGCTGC
CGGCGGCTGCGCACTCCGGCTGCCGTTAACTGACAGGCGCCTTACGCCAACCAAAACACGCCATTTGTGT
TTTCACACACGGCGGGAGGAAAAGAAGCCAATCAGCGACGAGACGTCGGCCGGAAGCGCTCCTCCGCTGC
CCCCCCCCCCCCGAGCCATGGCCGCGTCCGGTGGAGACTTTTCCGCTCCCTTCTCCCTCCCCCTCCGGTT
GCTGCAGGGCGGACCGCATTCCTGCCCACCACCCGCTTGCCCCTTCCAGCGTCACGACTCGTACCCGGCT
GTCTCACAGAACGGCTCCACCACGCTCGGAGGGCCTGCCATTTAAATATTTCGATAAGCCAGGTT
